>Addgene plasmid #163720 | pJH25_pBad_AraC_Para-sfGFP.0TAG | addgene full sequence | sequence record 323480 | Addgene NGS Result
AAGAAACCAATTGTCCATATTGCATCAGACATTGCCGTCACTGCGTCTTTTACTGGCTCTTCTCGCTAAC
CAAACCGGTAACCCCGCTTATTAAAAGCATTCTGTAACAAAGCGGGACCAAAGCCATGACAAAAACGCGT
AACAAAAGTGTCTATAATCACGGCAGAAAAGTCCACATTGATTATTTGCACGGCGTCACACTTTGCTATG
CCATAGCATTTTTATCCATAAGATTAGCGGATCCTACCTGACGCTTTTTATCGCAACTCTCTACTGTTTC
TCCATACCCGTTTTTTGGGCTAACAGGAGGAATTAACCTAGGATGAGCAAGGGCGAAGAACTGTTTACGG
GCGTGGTGCCGATTCTGGTGGAACTGGATGGTGATGTCAATGGTCACAAATTCAGCGTGCGCGGCGAAGG
TGAAGGCGATGCAACCAATGGTAAACTGACGCTGAAGTTTATTTGCACCACGGGTAAACTGCCGGTTCCG
TGGCCGACCCTGGTCACCACGCTGACGTATGGTGTTCAGTGTTTCAGTCGTTACCCGGATCACATGAAAC
GCCACGACTTTTTCAAGTCCGCGATGCCGGAAGGTTATGTCCAAGAACGTACCATCTCATTTAAAGATGA
CGGCACCTACAAAACGCGCGCCGAAGTGAAATTCGAAGGTGATACGCTGGTTAACCGTATTGAACTGAAA
GGCATCGATTTTAAGGAAGACGGTAATATTCTGGGCCATAAACTGGAATATAACTTCAATTCGCACAACG
TGTACATCACCGCAGATAAGCAGAAGAACGGTATCAAGGCTAACTTCAAGATCCGCCATAATGTGGAAGA
TGGCAGCGTTCAACTGGCCGACCACTATCAGCAAAACACCCCGATTGGTGATGGCCCGGTCCTGCTGCCG
GACAATCATTACCTGAGCACGCAGTCTGTGCTGAGTAAAGATCCGAACGAAAAGCGTGACCACATGGTCC
TGCTGGAATTCGTGACCGCGGCCGGCATCACGCACGGTATGGACGAACTGTATAAAGGCTCACATCATCA
TCATCATCATTGACTCGAGATCTGCAGCTGGTACCATATGGGAATTCGAAGCTTGGCTGTTTTGGCGGAT
GAGAGAAGATTTTCAGCCTGATACAGATTAAATCAGAACGCAGAAGCGGTCTGATAAAACAGAATTTGCC
TGGCGGCAGTAGCGCGGTGGTCCCACCTGACCCCATGCCGAACTCAGAAGTGAAACGCCGTAGCGCCGAT
GGTAGTGTGGGGTCTCCCCATGCGAGAGTAGGGAACTGCCAGGCATCAAATAAAACGAAAGGCTCAGTCG
AAAGACTGGGCCTTTCGTTTTATCTGTTGTTTGTCGGTGAACGCTCTCCTGAGTAGGACAAATCCGCCGG
GAGCGGATTTGAACGTTGCGAAGCAACGGCCCGGAGGGTGGCGGGCAGGACGCCCGCCATAAACTGCCAG
GCATCAAATTAAGCAGAAGGCCATCCTGACGGATGGCCTTTTTGCGTTTCTACAAACTCTTTTGTTTATT
TTTCTAAATACATTCAAATATGTATCCGCTCATGAGACAATAACCCTGATAAATGCTTCAATAATATTGA
AAAAGGAAGAGTATGAGTATTCAACATTTCCGTGTCGCCCTTATTCCCTTTTTTGCGGCATTTTGCCTTC
CTGTTTTTGCTCACCCAGAAACGCTGGTGAAAGTAAAAGATGCTGAAGATCAGTTGGGTGCACGAGTGGG
TTACATCGAACTGGATCTCAACAGCGGTAAGATCCTTGAGAGTTTTCGCCCCGAAGAACGTTTTCCAATG
ATGAGCACTTTTAAAGTTCTGCTATGTGGCGCGGTATTATCCCGTGTTGACGCCGGGCAAGAGCAACTCG
GTCGCCGCATACACTATTCTCAGAATGACTTGGTTGAGTACTCACCAGTCACAGAAAAGCATCTTACGGA
TGGCATGACAGTAAGAGAATTATGCAGTGCTGCCATAACCATGAGTGATAACACTGCGGCCAACTTACTT
CTGACAACGATCGGAGGACCGAAGGAGCTAACCGCTTTTTTGCACAACATGGGGGATCATGTAACTCGCC
TTGATCGTTGGGAACCGGAGCTGAATGAAGCCATACCAAACGACGAGCGTGACACCACGATGCCTGTAGC
AATGGCAACAACGTTGCGCAAACTATTAACTGGCGAACTACTTACTCTAGCTTCCCGGCAACAATTAATA
GACTGGATGGAGGCGGATAAAGTTGCAGGACCACTTCTGCGCTCGGCCCTTCCGGCTGGCTGGTTTATTG
CTGATAAATCTGGAGCCGGTGAGCGTGGGTCTCGCGGTATCATTGCAGCACTGGGGCCAGATGGTAAGCC
CTCCCGTATCGTAGTTATCTACACGACGGGGAGTCAGGCAACTATGGATGAACGAAATAGACAGATCGCT
GAGATAGGTGCCTCACTGATTAAGCATTGGTAACTGTCAGACCAAGTTTACTCATATATACTTTAGATTG
ATTTAAAACTTCATTTTTAATTTAAAAGGATCTAGGTGAAGATCCTTTTTGATAATCTCATGACCAAAAT
CCCTTAACGTGAGTTTTCGTTCCACTGAGCGTCAGACCCCGTAGAAAAGATCAAAGGATCTTCTTGAGAT
CCTTTTTTTCTGCGCGTAATCTGCTGCTTGCAAACAAAAAAACCACCGCTACCAGCGGTGGTTTGTTTGC
CGGATCAAGAGCTACCAACTCTTTTTCCGAAGGTAACTGGCTTCAGCAGAGCGCAGATACCAAATACTGT
CCTTCTAGTGTAGCCGTAGTTAGGCCACCACTTCAAGAACTCTGTAGCACCGCCTACATACCTCGCTCTG
CTAATCCTGTTACCAGTGGCTGCTGCCAGTGGCGATAAGTCGTGTCTTACCGGGTTGGACTCAAGACGAT
AGTTACCGGATAAGGCGCAGCGGTCGGGCTGAACGGGGGGTTCGTGCACACAGCCCAGCTTGGAGCGAAC
GACCTACACCGAACTGAGATACCTACAGCGTGAGCTATGAGAAAGCGCCACGCTTCCCGAAGGGAGAAAG
GCGGACAGGTATCCGGTAAGCGGCAGGGTCGGAACAGGAGAGCGCACGAGGGAGCTTCCAGGGGGAAACG
CCTGGTATCTTTATAGTCCTGTCGGGTTTCGCCACCTCTGACTTGAGCGTCGATTTTTGTGATGCTCGTC
AGGGGGGCGGAGCCTATGGAAAAACGCCAGCAACGCGGCCTTTTTACGGTTCCTGGCCTTTTGCTGGCCT
TTTGCTGGCCTTTTGCTCACATGTTCTTTCCTGCGTTATCCCCTGATTCTGTGGATAACCGTATTACCGC
CTTTGAGTGAGCTGATACCGCTCGCCGCAGCCGAACGACCGAGCGCAGCGAGTCAGTGAGCGAGGAAGCG
GAAGAGCGCCTGATGCGGTATTTTCTCCTTACGCATCTGTGCGGTATTTCACACCGCATATGGTGCACTC
TCAGTACAATCTGCTCTGATGCCGCATAGTTAAGCCAGTATACACTCCGCTATCGCTACGTGACTGGGTC
ATGGCTGCGCCCCGACACCCGCCAACACCCGCTGACGCGCCCTGACGGGCTTGTCTGCTCCCGGCATCCG
CTTACAGACAAGCTGTGACCGTCTCCGGGAGCTGCATGTGTCAGAGGTTTTCACCGTCATCACCGAAACG
CGCGAGGCAGCAGATCAATTCGCGCGCGAAGGCGAAGCGGCATGCATAATGTGCCTGTCAAATGGACGAA
GCAGGGATTCTGCAAACCCTATGCTACTCCGTCAAGCCGTCAATTGTCTGATTCGTTACCAATTATGACA
ACTTGACGGCTACATCATTCACTTTTTCTTCACAACCGGCACGGAACTCGCTCGGGCTGGCCCCGGTGCA
TTTTTTAAATACCCGCGAGAAATAGAGTTGATCGTCAAAACCAACATTGCGACCGACGGTGGCGATAGGC
ATCCGGGTGGTGCTCAAAAGCAGCTTCGCCTGGCTGATACGTTGGTCCTCGCGCCAGCTTAAGACGCTAA
TCCCTAACTGCTGGCGGAAAAGATGTGACAGACGCGACGGCGACAAGCAAACATGCTGTGCGACGCTGGC
GATATCAAAATTGCTGTCTGCCAGGTGATCGCTGATGTACTGACAAGCCTCGCGTACCCGATTATCCATC
GGTGGATGGAGCGACTCGTTAATCGCTTCCATGCGCCGCAGTAACAATTGCTCAAGCAGATTTATCGCCA
GCAGCTCCGAATAGCGCCCTTCCCCTTGCCCGGCGTTAATGATTTGCCCAAACAGGTCGCTGAAATGCGG
CTGGTGCGCTTCATCCGGGCGAAAGAACCCCGTATTGGCAAATATTGACGGCCAGTTAAGCCATTCATGC
CAGTAGGCGCGCGGACGAAAGTAAACCCACTGGTGATACCATTCGCGAGCCTCCGGATGACGACCGTAGT
GATGAATCTCTCCTGGCGGGAACAGCAAAATATCACCCGGTCGGCAAACAAATTCTCGTCCCTGATTTTT
CACCACCCCCTGACCGCGAATGGTGAGATTGAGAATATAACCTTTCATTCCCAGCGGTCGGTCGATAAAA
AAATCGAGATAACCGTTGGCCTCAATCGGCGTTAAACCCGCCACCAGATGGGCATTAAACGAGTATCCCG
GCAGCAGGGGATCATTTTGCGCTTCAGCCATACTTTTCATACTCCCGCCATTCAGAG
Features (pLannotate 1.2.2; 13 found; start..end, strand, type, name):
      1..285     +  promoter       araBAD promoter: araBAD; promoter of the L-arabinose operon of E. coli; the araC regulatory gene is transcribed in the opposite direction (Guzman et al., 1995)
    323..1036    +  CDS            Superfolder GFP: Superfolder GFP is a basic (constitutively fluorescent) green fluorescent protein published in 2005, derived from Aequorea victoria. It is reported to be a very rapidly-maturing weak dimer.
   1043..1060    +  CDS            capTEV™ (fragment): composite tag for in vivo biotinylation, TEV protease cleavage, and 6xHis tagging
   1188..1303    +  ncRNA          5S rRNA: Accession: RF00001 - 5S ribosomal RNA
   1307..1393    +  terminator     rrnB T1 terminator: Escherichia coli rrnB; transcription terminator T1 from the E. coli rrnB gene
   1485..1512    +  terminator     rrnB T2 terminator: transcription terminator T2 from the E. coli rrnB gene
   1531..1622    +  promoter       AmpR promoter: bla
   1623..2483    +  CDS            AmpR: β-lactamase; bla; confers resistance to ampicillin, carbenicillin, and related antibiotics
   2654..3242    +  rep_origin     ori: high-copy-number ColE1/pMB1/pBR322/pUC origin of replication
   3301..3434    +  rep_origin     RSF ori (fragment): Plasmids containing the RSF 1030 origin of replication can be propagated in E. coli cells that contain additional plasmids with compatible origins.
   3439..3579    -  misc_feature   bom: basis of mobility region from pBR322
   3681..3721    -  CDS            rop (fragment): Rop protein, which maintains plasmids at low copy number; rop
   3843..4721    -  CDS            araC: L-arabinose regulatory protein; araC
