[The description below was written by a language model from this plasmid's Addgene catalogue record and pLannotate feature annotations shown in this document.]
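Description:
pJH25_pBad_AraC_Para-sfGFP.0TAG is a 4.7 kb bacterial expression plasmid of the pBAD type, listed as built on a pBR322 backbone and assembled by Gibson cloning. It replicates in E. coli from a ColE1/pMB1-family origin and is catalogued as high copy. The pBR322 basis-of-mobility (bom) region is present, but only a short fragment of the rop gene is annotated, so the copy-number-limiting Rop protein is presumably not made. A small fragment matching the RSF origin is also called next to the main origin and is probably a homology hit rather than a second functional replicon. Selection is through the bla gene (AmpR) with its own promoter, conferring ampicillin resistance.

The payload is an arabinose-inducible reporter cassette. The araC regulator gene is encoded on the reverse strand, transcribed divergently from the araBAD promoter as in the native E. coli arrangement. AraC represses the promoter in the absence of L-arabinose and activates it when the sugar is present. Downstream of the promoter lies the superfolder GFP coding sequence, a rapidly maturing Aequorea victoria derivative, followed by a short element annotated as a fragment of a composite tag, most likely just a 6xHis tag. Transcription ends in the rrnB region, comprising the 5S rRNA segment and the T1 and T2 terminators.

The "0TAG" designation indicates that this GFP gene contains no amber stop codons. It therefore appears to be the unmodified reference reporter in work using suppressor tRNAs to reduce leaky bacterial gene expression, showing ordinary arabinose-induced output and basal leak. The record does not itself list any amber-containing counterparts.
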