Addgene plasmid #163720: pJH25_pBad_AraC_Para-sfGFP.0TAG
Purpose: Arabinose-inducible expression of green fluorescent protein encoding zero amber codons
Depositing lab: Matthew Bennett. Depositing organization: Rice University. Publication: A suppressor tRNA-mediated feedforward loop eliminates leaky gene expression in bacteria. Ho JML, Miller CA, Parks SE, Mattia JR, Bennett MR. Nucleic Acids Res. 2021 Mar 18;49(5):e25. doi: 10.1093/nar/gkaa1179. PubMed 33290521.
Backbone
  Vector backbone: pBR322
  Vector type: Bacterial Expression
Growth in bacteria
  Bacterial resistance: Ampicillin, 100 μg/mL
  Growth temperature: 37°C
  Growth strain: NEB Stable
  Copy number: High Copy
Gene/Insert
  Gene/Insert name: araC gfp
  Species: Synthetic
  Cloning method: Gibson Cloning
Terms and licenses: Academic/Nonprofit Terms; Industry Terms: Not Available to Industry
How to cite: pJH25_pBad_AraC_Para-sfGFP.0TAG was a gift from Matthew Bennett (Addgene plasmid # 163720 ; http://n2t.net/addgene:163720 ; RRID:Addgene_163720)
