>Addgene plasmid #163720 | pJH25_pBad_AraC_Para-sfGFP.0TAG | depositor partial sequence | sequence record 317459 | Para-sfGFP.0TAG
GCGTCACACTTTGCTATGCCATAGCATTTTTATCCATAAGATTAGCGGATCCTACCTGACGCTTTTTATC
GCAACTCTCTACTGTTTCTCCATACCCGTTTTTTGGGCTAACAGGAGGAATTAACCTAGGATGAGCAAGG
GCGAAGAACTGTTTACGGGCGTGGTGCCGATTCTGGTGGAACTGGATGGTGATGTCAATGGTCACAAATT
CAGCGTGCGCGGCGAAGGTGAAGGCGATGCAACCAATGGTAAACTGACGCTGAAGTTTATTTGCACCACG
GGTAAACTGCCGGTTCCGTGGCCGACCCTGGTCACCACGCTGACGTATGGTGTTCAGTGTTTCAGTCGTT
ACCCGGATCACATGAAACGCCACGACTTTTTCAAGTCCGCGATGCCGGAAGGTTATGTCCAAGAACGTAC
CATCTCATTTAAAGATGACGGCACCTACAAAACGCGCGCCGAAGTGAAATTCGAAGGTGATACGCTGGTT
AACCGTATTGAACTGAAAGGCATCGATTTTAAGGAAGACGGTAATATTCTGGGCCATAAACTGGAATATA
ACTTCAATTCGCACAACGTGTACATCACCGCAGATAAGCAGAAGAACGGTATCAAGGCTAACTTCAAGAT
CCGCCATAATGTGGAAGATGGCAGCGTTCAACTGGCCGACCACTATCAGCAAAACACCCCGATTGGTGAT
GGCCCGGTCCTGCTGCCGGACAATCATTACCTGAGCACGCAGTCTGTGCTGAGTAAAGATCCGAACGAAA
AGCGTGACCACATGGTCCTGCTGGAATTCGTGACCGCGGCCGGCATCACGCACGGTATGGACGAACTGTA
TAAAGGCTCACATCATCATCATCATCATTGACTCGAGATCTGCAGCTGGTACCATATGGGAATTCGAAGC
TTGGCTGTTTTGGCGGATGAGAGAAGATTTTCAGCC
